>Addgene plasmid #41752 | pTTSTOP2 | addgene partial sequence | sequence record 67767 | T7 5'-TAATACGACTCACTATAGGG-3'
GAAATAATTTTGTTTAACTTTAAGAAGGAGATATACATATGTCCGCGGAACGAGAGATTCCCGCCGAGGA
CAGCATCAAAGTGGTCTGCCGATTCCGACCGCTGAACGACAGCGAAGAGAAGGCCGGCTCCAAGTTCGTG
GTCAAGTTCCCCAACAATGTGGAGGAGAACTGCATATCCATAGCGGGCAAGGTGTATTTGTTCGACAAGG
TCTTCAAACCGAATGCATCCCAGGAAAAGGTCTACAATGAGGCGGCCAAGTCCATTGTTACGGATGTCCT
GGCCGGGTACAATGGAACGATATTCGCATATGGTCAGACGTCCTCCGGAAAAACGCATACGATGGAGGGC
GTGATCGGGGACTCCGTAAAACAGGGTATCATACCACGTATCGTCAACGACATTTTCAATCACATCTACG
CGATGGAGGTGAACCTGGAGTTTCACATCAAGGTCTCCTACTACGAGATCTACATGGACAAGATTCGAGA
TCTGTTGGACGTCTCCAAGGTGAACCTTAGTGTGCACGAGGATAAGAACCGGGTGCCGTACGTCAAGGGC
GCTACGGAACGGTTCGTCTCGTCGCCGGAGGATGTTTTCGAGGTGATCGAGGAGGGCAAATCCAATCGTC
ACATCGCTGTGACAAACATGAACGAGCATTCTTCGCGATCCCACTCAGTATTCCTTATCAATGTGAAGCA
GGAGAACCTGGAGAACCAGAAGAAACTATCCGGCAAACTCTACCTGGTGGATTTGGCCGGTTCCGAGAAG
GTTTCCAAGACTGGAGCGGAGGGAACCGTTCTTGATGAAGCCAAGAACATCAACAAGTCGCTGTCGGCCT
TGGGCAACGTAATTTCTGCCCTGGCGGACGGAAACAAAACGCACATCCCCTACCGTGATTCCAAGCTAAC
GCGCATCCTGCAGGA
