>Addgene plasmid #41752 | pTTSTOP2 | addgene partial sequence | sequence record 68577 | Cat-R 5'-GCAACTGACTGAAATGCCTC-3'
GGATATATCAACGGTGGTATATCCAGTGATTTTTTTCTCCATTTTAGCTTCCTTAGCTCCTGAAAATCTC
GATAACTCAAAAAATACGCCCGGTAGTGATCTTATTTCATTATGGTGAAAGTTGGAACCTCTTACGTGCC
GATCAACGTCTCATTTTCGCCAAAAGTTGGCCCAGGGCTTCCCGGTATCAACAGGGACACCAGGATTTAT
TTATTCTGCGAAGTGATCTTCCGTCACAGGTATTTATTCGGCGCAAAGTGCGTCGGGTGATGCTGCCAAC
TTACTGATTTAGTGTATGATGGTGTTTTTGAGGTGCTCCAGTGGCTTCTGTTTCTATCAGCTGTCCCTCC
TGTTCAGCTACTGACGGGGTGGTGCGTAACGGCAAAAGCACCGCCGGACATCAGCGCTAGCGGAGTGTAT
ACTGGCTTACTATGTTGGCACTGATGAGGGTGTCAGTGAAGTGCTTCATGTGGCAGGAGAAAAAAGGCTG
CACCGGTGCGTCAGCAGAATATGTGATACAGGATATATTCCGCTTCCTCGCTCACTGACTCGCTACGCTC
GGTCGTTCGACTGCGGCGAGCGGAAATGGCTTACGAACGGGGCGGAGATTTCCTGGAAGATGCCAGGAAG
ATACTTAACAGGGAAGTGAGAGGGCCGCGGCAAAGCCGTTTTTCCATAGGCTCC
