[The description below was written by a language model from this plasmid's Addgene catalogue record.]
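Description:
pTTSTOP2 is a bacterial expression plasmid built on the pACYC184 backbone and carrying a truncated Drosophila melanogaster kinesin heavy chain (Khc) insert. It is maintained in E. coli under chloramphenicol selection. pACYC184 is a classic cloning vector that replicates from the p15A origin, which belongs to a different incompatibility group from the ColE1/pMB1-type origins found in most common expression plasmids; vectors of this family are therefore often chosen so that they can coexist in the same cell with a second, compatible plasmid. The record lists the copy number as unknown and provides no feature table, so the origin and marker arrangement in this particular derivative cannot be confirmed beyond the stated backbone and resistance.

The insert encodes residues 1–401 of the kinesin-1 heavy chain, a fragment that comprises the N-terminal motor (head) domain together with the neck and the start of the coiled-coil stalk, which in general is enough to support dimerisation into a two-headed motor while omitting the tail and cargo-binding regions. The record does not state the promoter driving expression, nor whether any affinity or detection tag is fused to the protein. It does note that part of the plasmid was derived from a construct made in another laboratory. The associated study concerns processive movement by a kinesin heterodimer in which one head carries an inactivating mutation, so this plasmid is plausibly one partner in a two-plasmid coexpression scheme for producing such dimers, although the record does not describe its exact role.
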