Addgene plasmid #41752: pTTSTOP2
Depositing lab: Jeff Gelles. Depositing organization: Brandeis University. Publication: Processive movement by a kinesin heterodimer with an inactivating mutation in one head. Thoresen T, Gelles J. Biochemistry. 2008 Sep 9;47(36):9514-21. Epub 2008 Aug 15. 10.1021/bi800747e PubMed 18702529.
Backbone
  Vector backbone: pACYC184
  Vector type: Bacterial Expression
Growth in bacteria
  Bacterial resistance: Chloramphenicol, 25 μg/mL
  Growth temperature: 37°C
  Growth strain: DH5alpha
  Copy number: Unknown
Gene/Insert
  Gene/Insert name: kinesin heavy chain
  Species: D. melanogaster (fly)
  Mutation: residues 1-401
  Entrez Gene: Khc (a.k.a. Dmel_CG7765, 2R6, CG7765, DK, DKH, Dm KHC, DmK, DmKHC, Dmel\CG7765, Dmkin, KHC, KIF 5A, KIF5, KIF5B, KIN, Kif5, Kin, Kin-1, Kinesin, Kinesin-1, khc, kin, kinesin, kinesin-1, l(2)W12, l(2)k13219, l(2)k13314, l(2R)W12, pgs)
Resource information
  A portion of this plasmid was derived from a plasmid made by: Larry Goldstein
Terms and licenses: Academic/Nonprofit Terms; Industry Terms: Not Available to Industry
How to cite: pTTSTOP2 was a gift from Jeff Gelles (Addgene plasmid # 41752 ; http://n2t.net/addgene:41752 ; RRID:Addgene_41752)
